Addgene plasmid #163657: SFF-GFP
Purpose: Expresses a TFR and ST6GAL1 swapped chimera with the cytosolic tail from ST6GAL1, and TMD and luminal domain from TFR in mammalian cells
Depositing lab: Lei Lu. Depositing organization: Nanyang Technological University (NTU). Publication: A quantitative study of the Golgi retention of glycosyltransferases. Sun X, Mahajan D, Chen B, Song Z, Lu L. J Cell Sci. 2021 Oct 15;134(20). pii: 272560. doi: 10.1242/jcs.258564. Epub 2021 Oct 21. PubMed 34533190.
Backbone
  Vector backbone: pmoxGFP-N1
  Backbone manufacturer: E. Snapp (Addgene plasmid # 68070)
  Backbone size w/o insert (bp): 4700
  Total vector size (bp): 6824
  Vector type: Mammalian Expression
Growth in bacteria
  Bacterial resistance: Kanamycin, 50 μg/mL
  Growth temperature: 37°C
  Growth strain: DH5alpha
  Copy number: High Copy
Gene/Insert
  Gene/Insert name: ST6 beta-galactoside alpha-2,6-sialyltransferase 1 and transferrin receptor (alt name: ST6GAL1 and TFR)
  Species: H. sapiens (human)
  Insert size (bp): 2124
  Mutation: This chimera contains the cytosolic tail from ST, TMD from TFR and luminal domain from TFR.
  GenBank ID: BC040009 NM_001128148
  Entrez Gene: ST6GAL1 (a.k.a. CDw75, SIAT1, ST6GalI, ST6N); TFRC (a.k.a. CD71, IMD46, T9, TFR, TFR1, TR, TRFR, p90)
  Tag / fusion protein: GFP (C terminal on backbone)
  Cloning method: Restriction Enzyme; 5′ cloning site XhoI (not destroyed); 3′ cloning site BamHI (not destroyed)
  Sequencing primers: 5′ CMV-F
Terms and licenses: Academic/Nonprofit Terms; Industry Terms: Not Available to Industry
How to cite: SFF-GFP was a gift from Lei Lu (Addgene plasmid # 163657 ; http://n2t.net/addgene:163657 ; RRID:Addgene_163657)
