[The description below was written by a language model from this plasmid's Addgene catalogue record and pLannotate feature annotations shown in this document.]
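Description:
SFF-GFP is a mammalian expression plasmid of about 6.8 kb built on the pmoxGFP-N1 backbone, an N1-style vector in which an inserted coding sequence is fused in frame to a downstream fluorescent protein. It is propagated in E. coli from a high-copy ColE1/pUC-type origin and selected with kanamycin. The NeoR/KanR (aph(3')-II) gene is preceded by both a bacterial bla promoter and the SV40 enhancer/early promoter and followed by the HSV TK polyadenylation signal, so the same marker can also provide G418 selection in mammalian cells. An f1 origin is present as well. Several short annotated fragments (RSF ori, ble, large T antigen, bGH poly(A)) appear to be partial sequence matches in the backbone rather than functional elements.

The payload is a roughly 2.1 kb human chimeric open reading frame cloned between XhoI and BamHI sites and driven by the CMV immediate-early enhancer and promoter, with an SV40 poly(A) signal terminating the transcript. The chimera carries the cytosolic tail of the sialyltransferase ST6GAL1 joined to the transmembrane domain and luminal domain of the transferrin receptor (TFRC). Consistent with this, the feature table annotates nearly all of the insert as a TFRC fragment, with only a short unannotated stretch ahead of it where the ST6GAL1 tail would lie. The C-terminus is fused to moxGFP, a monomeric GFP variant optimised for oxidising environments such as the secretory pathway, which suits a tag placed at the luminal end of these type II membrane proteins. The construct belongs to a set of domain-swap chimeras used to quantify which regions of glycosyltransferases contribute to Golgi retention, here testing the ST6GAL1 cytosolic tail alone.
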