Features (pLannotate 1.2.2; 16 found; start..end, strand, type, name):
      1..30      +  rep_origin     RSF ori (fragment): Plasmids containing the RSF 1030 origin of replication can be propagated in E. coli cells that contain additional plasmids with compatible origins.
     98..401     +  enhancer       CMV enhancer: human cytomegalovirus immediate early enhancer
    402..605     +  promoter       CMV promoter: human cytomegalovirus (CMV) immediate early promoter
    628..655     +  misc_feature   MCS (fragment): multiple cloning site
    683..2785    +  CDS            TFRC (fragment) (sequence partly withheld): TFR1_HUMAN - Experimental evidence at protein level: Swiss-Prot protein existence level 1. (Microbial infection) Acts as a receptor for new-world arenaviruses: Guanarito, Junin and Machupo virus. From Homo sapiens (Human).
   2807..3526    +  CDS            moxGFP: monomeric GFP variant optimized for use in oxidizing environments such as the secretory pathway (Costantini et al., 2015)
   3542..3625    +  CDS            large T antigen (fragment): large T antigen from SV40 (simian virus 40)
   3648..3769    +  polyA_signal   SV40 poly(A) signal: SV40 polyadenylation signal
   3803..4231    -  rep_origin     f1 ori (sequence partly withheld): f1 bacteriophage origin of replication; arrow indicates direction of (+) strand synthesis
   4258..4362    +  promoter       AmpR promoter: bla
   4364..4721    +  promoter       SV40 promoter: SV40 enhancer and early promoter
   4756..5550    +  CDS            NeoR/KanR: aminoglycoside phosphotransferase from Tn5; aph(3')-II (or nptII); confers resistance to neomycin, kanamycin, and G418 (Geneticin®)
   5571..5723    +  CDS            ble (fragment): BLE_KLEPN - Experimental evidence at protein level: Swiss-Prot protein existence level 1. Binding protein with a strong affinity to the bleomycin family of antibiotics. Binds to CL990; an antimitotic-antibiotic compound. From Klebsiella pneumoniae.
   5782..5829    +  polyA_signal   HSV TK poly(A) signal: herpes simplex virus thymidine kinase polyadenylation signal (Cole and Stacy, 1985)
   5920..5936    -  polyA_signal   bGH poly(A) signal (fragment): bovine growth hormone polyadenylation signal
   6158..6746    +  rep_origin     ori: high-copy-number ColE1/pMB1/pBR322/pUC origin of replication
>Addgene plasmid #163657 | SFF-GFP | addgene full sequence | sequence record 322784 | Addgene NGS Result
CCCTGATTCTGTGGATAACCGTATTACCGCCATGCATTAGTTATTAATAGTAATCAATTACGGGGTCATT
AGTTCATAGCCCATATATGGAGTTCCGCGTTACATAACTTACGGTAAATGGCCCGCCTGGCTGACCGCCC
AACGACCCCCGCCCATTGACGTCAATAATGACGTATGTTCCCATAGTAACGCCAATAGGGACTTTCCATT
GACGTCAATGGGTGGAGTATTTACGGTAAACTGCCCACTTGGCAGTACATCAAGTGTATCATATGCCAAG
TACGCCCCCTATTGACGTCAATGACGGTAAATGGCCCGCCTGGCATTATGCCCAGTACATGACCTTATGG
GACTTTCCTACTTGGCAGTACATCTACGTATTAGTCATCGCTATTACCATGGTGATGCGGTTTTGGCAGT
ACATCAATGGGCGTGGATAGCGGTTTGACTCACGGGGATTTCCAAGTCTCCACCCCATTGACGTCAATGG
GAGTTTGTTTTGGCACCAAAATCAACGGGACTTTCCAAAATGTCGTAACAACTCCGCCCCATTGACGCAA
ATGGGCGGTAGGCGTGTACGGTGGGAGGTCTATATAAGCAGAGCTGGTTTAGTGAACCGTCAGATCCGCT
AGCGCTACCGGACTCAGATCTCGAGGCCACCATGATTCACACCAACCTGAAGAAAAAGTGTAGTGGAAGT
ATCTGCTATGGGACTATTGCTGTGATCGTCTTTTTCTTGATTGGATTTATGATTGGCTACTTGGGCTATT
GTAAAGGGGTAGAACCAAAAACTGAGTGTGAGAGACTGGCAGGAACCGAGTCTCCAGTGAGGGAGGAGCC
AGGAGAGGACTTCCCTGCAGCACGTCGCTTATATTGGGATGACCTGAAGAGAAAGTTGTCGGAGAAACTG
GACAGCACAGACTTCACCAGCACCATCAAGCTGCTGAATGAAAATTCATATGTCCCTCGTGAGGCTGGAT
CTCAAAAAGATGAAAATCTTGCGTTGTATGTTGAAAATCAATTTCGTGAATTTAAACTCAGCAAAGTCTG
GCGTGATCAACATTTTGTTAAGATTCAGGTCAAAGACAGCGCTCAAAACTCGGTGATCATAGTTGATAAG
AACGGTAGACTTGTTTACCTGGTGGAGAATCCTGGGGGTTATGTGGCGTATAGTAAGGCTGCAACAGTTA
CTGGTAAACTGGTCCATGCTAATTTTGGTACTAAAAAAGATTTTGAGGATTTATACACTCCTGTGAATGG
ATCTATAGTGATTGTCAGAGCAGGGAAAATCACCTTTGCAGAAAAGGTTGCAAATGCTGAAAGCTTAAAT
GCAATTGGTGTGTTGATATACATGGACCAGACTAAATTTCCCATTGTTAACGCAGAACTTTCATTCTTTG
GACATGCTCATCTGGGGACAGGTGACCCTTACACACCTGGATTCCCTTCCTTCAATCACACTCAGTTTCC
ACCATCTCGGTCATCAGGATTGCCTAATATACCTGTCCAGACAATCTCCAGAGCTGCTGCAGAAAAGCTG
TTTGGGAATATGGAAGGAGACTGTCCCTCTGACTGGAAAACAGACTCTACATGTAGGATGGTAACCTCAG
AAAGCAAGAATGTGAAGCTCACTGTGAGCAATGTGCTGAAAGAGATAAAAATTCTTAACATCTTTGGAGT
TATTAAAGGCTTTGTAGAACCAGATCACTATGTTGTAGTTGGGGCCCAGAGAGATGCATGGGGCCCTGGA
GCTGCAAAATCCGGTGTAGGCACAGCTCTCCTATTGAAACTTGCCCAGATGTTCTCAGATATGGTCTTAA
AAGATGGGTTTCAGCCCAGCAGAAGCATTATCTTTGCCAGTTGGAGTGCTGGAGACTTTGGATCGGTTGG
TGCCACTGAATGGCTAGAGGGATACCTTTCGTCCCTGCATTTAAAGGCTTTCACTTATATTAATCTGGAT
AAAGCGGTTCTTGGTACCAGCAACTTCAAGGTTTCTGCCAGCCCACTGTTGTATACGCTTATTGAGAAAA
CAATGCAAAATGTGAAGCATCCGGTTACTGGGCAATTTCTATATCAGGACAGCAACTGGGCCAGCAAAGT
TGAGAAACTCACTTTAGACAATGCTGCTTTCCCTTTCCTTGCATATTCTGGAATCCCAGCAGTTTCTTTC
TGTTTTTGCGAGGACACAGATTATCCTTATTTGGGTACCACCATGGACACCTATAAGGAACTGATTGAGA
GGATTCCTGAGTTGAACAAAGTGGCACGAGCAGCTGCAGAGGTCGCTGGTCAGTTCGTGATTAAACTAAC
CCATGATGTTGAATTGAAC
[444 nt withheld, positions 2330-2773]
GACAATGAGTTTCGGGATCCACCGGTCGCCACCATGGTGTCCAAGGGCGAGGAGCTGTTCACCGGGGTGG
TGCCCATCCTGGTCGAGCTGGACGGCGACGTAAACGGCCACAAGTTCTCCGTGCGGGGCGAGGGCGAGGG
CGATGCCACCAACGGCAAGCTGACCCTGAAGTTCATCAGCACCACCGGCAAGCTGCCCGTGCCCTGGCCC
ACCCTCGTGACCACCCTGACCTACGGCGTGCAGAGCTTCTCCCGCTACCCCGACCACATGAAGCGCCACG
ACTTCTTCAAGAGCGCCATGCCCGAAGGCTACGTCCAGGAGCGCACCATCTCCTTCAAGGACGACGGCAC
CTACAAGACCCGCGCCGAGGTGAAGTTCGAGGGCGACACCCTGGTGAACCGCATCGAGCTGAAGGGCATC
GACTTCAAGGAGGACGGCAACATCCTGGGGCACAAGCTGGAGTACAACTTCAACTCCCACAACGTCTATA
TCACCGCCGACAAGCAGAAGAACGGCATCAAGGCCAACTTCAAGATCCGCCACAACGTGGAGGACGGCTC
CGTGCAGCTCGCCGACCACTACCAGCAGAACACCCCCATCGGCGACGGCCCCGTGCTGCTGCCCGACAAC
CACTACCTGTCCACCCAGTCCAAGCTGTCCAAAGACCCCAACGAGAAGCGCGATCACATGGTCCTTCTGG
AATTCGTGACCGCCGCCGGGATCACTCACGGCATGGACGAGCTGTACAAGTAAGCGGCCGCGACTCTAGA
TCATAATCAGCCATACCACATTTGTAGAGGTTTTACTTGCTTTAAAAAACCTCCCACACCTCCCCCTGAA
CCTGAAACATAAAATGAATGCAATTGTTGTTGTTAACTTGTTTATTGCAGCTTATAATGGTTACAAATAA
AGCAATAGCATCACAAATTTCACAAATAAAGCATTTTTTTCACTGCATTCTAGTTGTGGTTTGTCCAAAC
TCATCAATGTATCTTAAGGCGTAAATTGTAAGCGTTAATATTTTGTTAAAATTCGCGTTAAATTTTTGTT
AAATCAGCTCATTTTTTAACCAATAGGCCGAAATCGGCAAAATCCCTTATAAATCAAAAGAATAGACCGA
GATAGGGT
[37 nt withheld, positions 3902-3938]
AAAGAACGTGGACTCCAACGTCAAAGG
[49 nt withheld, positions 3966-4014]
T
[91 nt withheld, positions 4016-4106]
G
[124 nt withheld, positions 4108-4231]
CAGGTGGCACTTTTCGGGGAAATGTGCGCGGAACCCCTATTTGTTTATTTTTCTAAATACATTCAAATAT
GTATCCGCTCATGAGACAATAACCCTGATAAATGCTTCAATAATATTGAAAAAGGAAGAGTCCTGAGGCG
GAAAGAACCAGCTGTGGAATGTGTGTCAGTTAGGGTGTGGAAAGTCCCCAGGCTCCCCAGCAGGCAGAAG
TATGCAAAGCATGCATCTCAATTAGTCAGCAACCAGGTGTGGAAAGTCCCCAGGCTCCCCAGCAGGCAGA
AGTATGCAAAGCATGCATCTCAATTAGTCAGCAACCATAGTCCCGCCCCTAACTCCGCCCATCCCGCCCC
TAACTCCGCCCAGTTCCGCCCATTCTCCGCCCCATGGCTGACTAATTTTTTTTATTTATGCAGAGGCCGA
GGCCGCCTCGGCCTCTGAGCTATTCCAGAAGTAGTGAGGAGGCTTTTTTGGAGGCCTAGGCTTTTGCAAA
GATCGATCAAGAGACAGGATGAGGATCGTTTCGCATGATTGAACAAGATGGATTGCACGCAGGTTCTCCG
GCCGCTTGGGTGGAGAGGCTATTCGGCTATGACTGGGCACAACAGACAATCGGCTGCTCTGATGCCGCCG
TGTTCCGGCTGTCAGCGCAGGGGCGCCCGGTTCTTTTTGTCAAGACCGACCTGTCCGGTGCCCTGAATGA
ACTGCAAGACGAGGCAGCGCGGCTATCGTGGCTGGCCACGACGGGCGTTCCTTGCGCAGCTGTGCTCGAC
GTTGTCACTGAAGCGGGAAGGGACTGGCTGCTATTGGGCGAAGTGCCGGGGCAGGATCTCCTGTCATCTC
ACCTTGCTCCTGCCGAGAAAGTATCCATCATGGCTGATGCAATGCGGCGGCTGCATACGCTTGATCCGGC
TACCTGCCCATTCGACCACCAAGCGAAACATCGCATCGAGCGAGCACGTACTCGGATGGAAGCCGGTCTT
GTCGATCAGGATGATCTGGACGAAGAGCATCAGGGGCTCGCGCCAGCCGAACTGTTCGCCAGGCTCAAGG
CGAGCATGCCCGACGGCGAGGATCTCGTCGTGACCCATGGCGATGCCTGCTTGCCGAATATCATGGTGGA
AAATGGCCGCTTTTCTGGATTCATCGACTGTGGCCGGCTGGGTGTGGCGGACCGCTATCAGGACATAGCG
TTGGCTACCCGTGATATTGCTGAAGAGCTTGGCGGCGAATGGGCTGACCGCTTCCTCGTGCTTTACGGTA
TCGCCGCTCCCGATTCGCAGCGCATCGCCTTCTATCGCCTTCTTGACGAGTTCTTCTGAGCGGGACTCTG
GGGTTCGAAATGACCGACCAAGCGACGCCCAACCTGCCATCACGAGATTTCGATTCCACCGCCGCCTTCT
ATGAAAGGTTGGGCTTCGGAATCGTTTTCCGGGACGCCGGCTGGATGATCCTCCAGCGCGGGGATCTCAT
GCTGGAGTTCTTCGCCCACCCTAGGGGGAGGCTAACTGAAACACGGAAGGAGACAATACCGGAAGGAACC
CGCGCTATGACGGCAATAAAAAGACAGAATAAAACGCACGGTGTTGGGTCGTTTGTTCATAAACGCGGGG
TTCGGTCCCAGGGCTGGCACTCTGTCGATACCCCACCGAGACCCCATTGGGGCCAATACGCCCGCGTTTC
TTCCTTTTCCCCACCCCACCCCCCAAGTTCGGGTGAAGGCCCAGGGCTCGCAGCCAACGTCGGGGCGGCA
GGCCCTGCCATAGCCTCAGGTTACTCATATATACTTTAGATTGATTTAAAACTTCATTTTTAATTTAAAA
GGATCTAGGTGAAGATCCTTTTTGATAATCTCATGACCAAAATCCCTTAACGTGAGTTTTCGTTCCACTG
AGCGTCAGACCCCGTAGAAAAGATCAAAGGATCTTCTTGAGATCCTTTTTTTCTGCGCGTAATCTGCTGC
TTGCAAACAAAAAAACCACCGCTACCAGCGGTGGTTTGTTTGCCGGATCAAGAGCTACCAACTCTTTTTC
CGAAGGTAACTGGCTTCAGCAGAGCGCAGATACCAAATACTGTTCTTCTAGTGTAGCCGTAGTTAGGCCA
CCACTTCAAGAACTCTGTAGCACCGCCTACATACCTCGCTCTGCTAATCCTGTTACCAGTGGCTGCTGCC
AGTGGCGATAAGTCGTGTCTTACCGGGTTGGACTCAAGACGATAGTTACCGGATAAGGCGCAGCGGTCGG
GCTGAACGGGGGGTTCGTGCACACAGCCCAGCTTGGAGCGAACGACCTACACCGAACTGAGATACCTACA
GCGTGAGCTATGAGAAAGCGCCACGCTTCCCGAAGGGAGAAAGGCGGACAGGTATCCGGTAAGCGGCAGG
GTCGGAACAGGAGAGCGCACGAGGGAGCTTCCAGGGGGAAACGCCTGGTATCTTTATAGTCCTGTCGGGT
TTCGCCACCTCTGACTTGAGCGTCGATTTTTGTGATGCTCGTCAGGGGGGCGGAGCCTATGGAAAAACGC
CAGCAACGCGGCCTTTTTACGGTTCCTGGCCTTTTGCTGGCCTTTTGCTCACATGTTCTTTCCTGCGTTA
TC
